Addgene plasmid #193295: pCXLE-mCherry-t2a-SOX2AV-p2a-KLF4
Purpose: episomal vector expressing mCherry + human SOX2A61V + KLF4
Depositing lab: Hans Schöler. Depositing organization: Max Planck Institute for Molecular Biomedicine. Publication: Highly cooperative chimeric super-SOX induces naive pluripotency across species. MacCarthy CM, Wu G, Malik V, Menuchin-Lasowski Y, Velychko T, Keshet G, Fan R, Bedzhov I, Church GM, Jauch R, Cojocaru V, Scholer HR, Velychko S. Cell Stem Cell. 2024 Jan 4;31(1):127-147.e9. doi: 10.1016/j.stem.2023.11.010. Epub 2023 Dec 22. PubMed 38141611.
Backbone
  Vector backbone: pCXLE
  Backbone size w/o insert (bp): 10180
  Total vector size (bp): 13443
  Vector type: Mammalian Expression
Growth in bacteria
  Bacterial resistance: Ampicillin, 100 μg/mL
  Growth temperature: 37°C
  Growth strain: DH5alpha
  Copy number: Low Copy
Gene/Insert
  Cloning method: Restriction Enzyme; 5′ cloning site EcoRI (not destroyed); 3′ cloning site EcoRI (not destroyed)
  Sequencing primers: 5′ tctgctaaccatgttcatgccttc; 3′ AGGAAGGTCCGCTGGATTGA
Terms and licenses: Academic/Nonprofit Terms; Industry Terms: Not Available to Industry
Depositor comments: Please visit https://www.biorxiv.org/content/10.1101/2022.09.23.509242v1 for BioRxiv preprint
How to cite: pCXLE-mCherry-t2a-SOX2AV-p2a-KLF4 was a gift from Hans Schöler (Addgene plasmid # 193295 ; http://n2t.net/addgene:193295 ; RRID:Addgene_193295)
