[The description below was written by a language model from this plasmid's Addgene catalogue record and pLannotate feature annotations shown in this document.]
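Description:
pCXLE-mCherry-t2a-SOX2AV-p2a-KLF4 is a roughly 13.4 kb non-integrating episomal mammalian expression plasmid built on the pCXLE backbone. It is propagated in E. coli through a ColE1/pUC-type origin with ampicillin selection (AmpR with its own bla promoter). The repository lists it as low copy despite the origin type. In primate cells it is maintained extrachromosomally by the Epstein-Barr virus system. An EBNA1 coding sequence and the oriP origin are both present, and EBNA1 binds oriP to drive replication and tether the plasmid to chromosomes during division. Two loxP sites in the same orientation flank the EBNA1 region, so Cre could excise it and disable episomal maintenance. Short annotated hits to EBV genes, lacI, the lac promoter region and β-globin coding sequence appear to be backbone remnants rather than functional parts.

The payload is a single polycistronic cassette inserted at EcoRI sites and driven by the CAG arrangement of CMV enhancer, chicken β-actin promoter and chimeric intron. It encodes mCherry, a T2A peptide, human SOX2 carrying the A61V substitution, and then human KLF4. The construct name indicates a P2A between SOX2 and KLF4; this element is not annotated, but an unannotated gap lies at that position. Ribosomal skipping at the 2A sites yields three separate proteins from one transcript, so red fluorescence reports delivery and expression of the two factors. A WPRE and a rabbit β-globin polyadenylation signal follow the coding region to enhance transcript processing and expression. The associated publication concerns engineered SOX factors and the induction of naive pluripotency, which points to use in integration-free reprogramming of somatic cells. The record does not specify target cell types or companion plasmids.
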