Features (pLannotate 1.2.2; 26 found; start..end, strand, type, name):
      4..383     +  enhancer       CMV enhancer: human cytomegalovirus immediate early enhancer
    385..662     +  promoter       chicken β-actin promoter: No description available
    663..1679    +  intron         chimeric intron: chimera between introns from chicken β-actin and rabbit β-globin
   1744..2451    +  CDS            mCherry: mCherry is a basic (constitutively fluorescent) red fluorescent protein published in 2004, derived from Discosoma sp.. It is reported to be a very rapidly-maturing monomer with low acid sensitivity.
   2467..2519    +  CDS            T2A (fragment): 2A peptide from Thosea asigna virus capsid protein Eukaryotic ribosomes fail to insert a peptide bond between the Gly and Pro residues, yielding separate polypeptides.
   2521..3471    +  CDS            SOX2: SOX2_HUMAN - Experimental evidence at protein level: Swiss-Prot protein existence level 1. Transcription factor that forms a trimeric complex with OCT4 on DNA and controls the expression of a number of genes involved in embryonic development such as YES1, FGF4, UTF1 and ZFP206 (By similarity). Binds to the proximal enhancer region of NANOG (By similarity). Critical for early embryogenesis and for embryonic stem cell pluripotency (PubMed:18035408). Downstream SRRT target that mediates the promotion of neural stem cell self-renewal (By similarity). Keeps neural cells undifferentiated by countera
   3559..4968    +  CDS            KLF4 (fragment): KLF4_HUMAN - Also known as EZF, GKLF. Experimental evidence at protein level: Swiss-Prot protein existence level 1. Transcription factor; can act both as activator and as repressor. Binds the 5'-CACCC-3' core sequence. Binds to the promoter region of its own gene and can activate its own transcription. Regulates the expression of key transcription factors during embryonic development. Plays an important role in maintaining embryonic stem cells, and in preventing their differentiation. Required for establishing the barrier function of the skin and for postnatal maturation and maintenance of the
   5022..5610    +  misc_feature   WPRE: woodchuck hepatitis virus posttranscriptional regulatory element
   5618..5695    +  CDS            HBB (fragment): HBB_PONPY - Experimental evidence at transcript level: Swiss-Prot protein existence level 2. Involved in oxygen transport from the lung to the various peripheral tissues. From Pongo pygmaeus (Bornean orangutan).
   5766..5821    +  polyA_signal   β-globin poly(A) signal: rabbit β-globin polyadenylation signal (Gil and Proudfoot, 1987)
   6204..6226    -  protein_bind   lac operator (fragment): The lac repressor binds to the lac operator to inhibit transcription in E. coli. This inhibition can be relieved by adding lactose or isopropyl-β-D-thiogalactopyranoside (IPTG). lac repressor encoded by lacI
   6230..6260    -  promoter       lac promoter: promoter for the E. coli lac operon
   6275..6296    -  protein_bind   CAP binding site: CAP binding activates transcription in the presence of cAMP. E. coli catabolite activator protein
   6309..6348    -  CDS            lacI (fragment): lac repressor; lacI; The lac repressor binds to the lac operator to inhibit transcription in E. coli. This inhibition can be relieved by adding lactose or isopropyl-β-D-thiogalactopyranoside (IPTG).
   6385..6418    -  protein_bind   loxP: Cre-mediated recombination occurs in the 8-bp core sequence (GCATACAT). Cre recombinase
   6471..6494    +  promoter       tet promoter (fragment): E. coli promoter for tetracycline efflux protein gene
   6497..6841    +  CDS            BRRF2_EBVB9 (fragment): Protein inferred from homology: Swiss-Prot protein existence level 3. From Epstein-Barr virus (strain B95-8) (HHV-4) (Human herpesvirus 4).
   6879..8804    +  CDS            EBNA1: Epstein-Barr nuclear antigen 1, also known as EBNA-1 crucial for latent viral infection, and for episomal amplification of vectors containing the oriP origin (Okita et al., 2013)
   8887..8955    +  CDS            gL (fragment): GL_EBVB9 - Experimental evidence at protein level: Swiss-Prot protein existence level 1. The heterodimer glycoprotein H-glycoprotein L is required for the fusion of viral and plasma membranes leading to virus entry into the host cell. Acts as a functional inhibitor of gH and maintains gH in an inhibited form. Upon binding to host integrins, gL dissociates from gH leading to activation of the viral fusion glycoproteins gB and gH. Fusion of EBV with B-lymphocytes requires the additional receptor- binding protein gp42, which forms a complex with gH/gL. The heterodimer gH/gL targets also host EPHA
   8972..9005    -  protein_bind   loxP: Cre-mediated recombination occurs in the 8-bp core sequence (GCATACAT). Cre recombinase
   9039..9191    +  CDS            gL (fragment): GL_EBVA8 - Experimental evidence at protein level: Swiss-Prot protein existence level 1. The heterodimer glycoprotein H-glycoprotein L is required for the fusion of viral and plasma membranes leading to virus entry into the host cell. Acts as a functional inhibitor of gH and maintains gH in an inhibited form. Upon binding to host integrins, gL dissociates from gH leading to activation of the viral fusion glycoproteins gB and gH. The heterodimer gH/gL targets also host EPHA2 to promote viral entry. From Epstein-Barr virus (strain AG876) (HHV-4) (Human herpesvirus 4).
   9192..10981   +  rep_origin     oriP: Epstein-Barr virus oriP replication origin (Yates et al., 2000)
  11456..11510   -  CDS            lacI (fragment): lac repressor; lacI; The lac repressor binds to the lac operator to inhibit transcription in E. coli. This inhibition can be relieved by adding lactose or isopropyl-β-D-thiogalactopyranoside (IPTG).
  11693..12281   -  rep_origin     ori: high-copy-number ColE1/pMB1/pBR322/pUC origin of replication
  12452..13312   -  CDS            AmpR: β-lactamase; bla; confers resistance to ampicillin, carbenicillin, and related antibiotics
  13313..13417   -  promoter       AmpR promoter: bla
>Addgene plasmid #193295 | pCXLE-mCherry-t2a-SOX2AV-p2a-KLF4 | addgene full sequence | sequence record 379646 | Addgene Partial NGS Result
GTCGACATTGATTATTGACTAGTTATTAATAGTAATCAATTACGGGGTCATTAGTTCATAGCCCATATAT
GGAGTTCCGCGTTACATAACTTACGGTAAATGGCCCGCCTGGCTGACCGCCCAACGACCCCCGCCCATTG
ACGTCAATAATGACGTATGTTCCCATAGTAACGCCAATAGGGACTTTCCATTGACGTCAATGGGTGGAGT
ATTTACGGTAAACTGCCCACTTGGCAGTACATCAAGTGTATCATATGCCAAGTACGCCCCCTATTGACGT
CAATGACGGTAAATGGCCCGCCTGGCATTATGCCCAGTACATGACCTTATGGGACTTTCCTACTTGGCAG
TACATCTACGTATTAGTCATCGCTATTACCATGGTCGAGGTGAGCCCCACGTTCTGCTTCACTCTCCCCA
TCTCCCCCCCCTCCCCACCCCCAATTTTGTATTTATTTATTTTTTAATTATTTTGTGCAGCGATGGGGGC
GGGGGGGGGGGGGGGGCGCGCGCCAGGCGGGGCGGGGCGGGGCGAGGGGCGGGGCGGGGCGAGGCGGAGA
GGTGCGGCGGCAGCCAATCAGAGCGGCGCGCTCCGAAAGTTTCCTTTTATGGCGAGGCGGCGGCGGCGGC
GGCCCTATAAAAAGCGAAGCGCGCGGCGGGCGGGAGTCGCTGCGCGCTGCCTTCGCCCCGTGCCCCGCTC
CGCCGCCGCCTCGCGCCGCCCGCCCCGGCTCTGACTGACCGCGTTACTCCCACAGGTGAGCGGGCGGGAC
GGCCCTTCTCCTCCGGGCTGTAATTAGCGCTTGGTTTAATGACGGCTTGTTTCTTTTCTGTGGCTGCGTG
AAAGCCTTGAGGGGCTCCGGGAGGGCCCTTTGTGCGGGGGGAGCGGCTCGGGGGGTGCGTGCGTGTGTGT
GTGCGTGGGGAGCGCCGCGTGCGGCTCCGCGCTGCCCGGCGGCTGTGAGCGCTGCGGGCGCGGCGCGGGG
CTTTGTGCGCTCCGCAGTGTGCGCGAGGGGAGCGCGGCCGGGGGCGGTGCCCCGCGGTGCGGGGGGGGCT
GCGAGGGGAACAAAGGCTGCGTGCGGGGTGTGTGCGTGGGGGGGTGAGCAGGGGGTGTGGGCGCGTCGGT
CGGGCTGCAACCCCCCCTGCACCCCCCTCCCCGAGTTGCTGAGCACGGCCCGGCTTCGGGTGCGGGGCTC
CGTACGGGGCGTGGCGCGGGGCTCGCCGTGCCGGGCGGGGGGTGGCGGCAGGTGGGGGTGCCGGGCGGGG
CGGGGCCGCCTCGGGCCGGGGAGGGCTCGGGGGAGGGGCGCGGCGGCCCCCGGAGCGCCGGCGGCTGTCG
AGGCGCGGCGAGCCGCAGCCATTGCCTTTTATGGTAATCGTGCGAGAGGGCGCAGGGACTTCCTTTGTCC
CAAATCTGTGCGGAGCCGAAATCTGGGAGGCGCCGCCGCACCCCCTCTAGCGGGCGCGGGGCGAAGCGGT
GCGGCGCCGGCAGGAAGGAAATGGGCGGGGAGGGCCTTCGTGCGTCGCCGCGCCGCCGTCCCCTTCTCCC
TCTCCAGCCTCGGGGCTGTCCGCGGGGGGACGGCTGCCTTCGGGGGGGACGGGGCAGGGCGGGGTTCGGC
TTCTGGCGTGTGACCGGCGGCTCTAGAGCCTCTGCTAACCATGTTCATGCCTTCTTCTTTTTCCTACAGC
TCCTGGGCAACGTGCTGGTTATTGTGCTGTCTCATCATTTTGGCAAAGAATTCGCCCTTCACCATGGTGA
GCAAGGGCGAGGAGGATAACATGGCCATCATCAAGGAGTTCATGCGCTTCAAGGTGCACATGGAGGGCTC
CGTGAACGGCCACGAGTTCGAGATCGAGGGCGAGGGCGAGGGCCGCCCCTACGAGGGCACCCAGACCGCC
AAGCTGAAGGTGACCAAGGGTGGCCCCCTGCCCTTCGCCTGGGACATCCTGTCCCCTCAGTTCATGTACG
GCTCCAAGGCCTACGTGAAGCACCCCGCCGACATCCCCGACTACTTGAAGCTGTCCTTCCCCGAGGGCTT
CAAGTGGGAGCGCGTGATGAACTTCGAGGACGGCGGCGTGGTGACCGTGACCCAGGACTCCTCCCTGCAG
GACGGCGAGTTCATCTACAAGGTGAAGCTGCGCGGCACCAACTTCCCCTCCGACGGCCCCGTAATGCAGA
AGAAGACCATGGGCTGGGAGGCCTCCTCCGAGCGGATGTACCCCGAGGACGGCGCCCTGAAGGGCGAGAT
CAAGCAGAGGCTGAAGCTGAAGGACGGCGGCCACTACGACGCTGAGGTCAAGACCACCTACAAGGCCAAG
AAGCCCGTGCAGCTGCCCGGCGCCTACAACGTCAACATCAAGTTGGACATCACCTCCCACAACGAGGACT
ACACCATCGTGGAACAGTACGAACGCGCCGAGGGCCGCCACTCCACCGGCGGCATGGACGAGCTGTATAA
GGCATGCGGCTCCGGCGAGGGCAGGGGAAGTCTTCTAACATGCGGGGACGTGGAGGAAAATCCCGGCCCA
ATGTACAACATGATGGAGACGGAGCTGAAGCCGCCGGGCCCGCAGCAAACTTCGGGGGGCGGCGGCGGCA
ACTCCACCGCGGCGGCGGCCGGCGGCAACCAGAAAAACAGCCCGGACCGCGTCAAGCGGCCCATGAATGC
CTTCATGGTGTGGTCCCGCGGGCAGCGGCGCAAGATGGCCCAGGAGAACCCCAAGATGCACAACTCGGAG
ATCAGCAAGCGCCTGGGCGCCGAGTGGAAACTTTTGTCGGAGACGGAGAAGCGGCCGTTCATCGACGAGG
CTAAGCGGCTGCGAGTGCTGCACATGAAGGAGCACCCGGATTATAAATACCGGCCCCGGCGGAAAACCAA
GACGCTCATGAAGAAGGATAAGTACACGCTGCCCGGCGGGCTGCTGGCCCCCGGCGGCAATAGCATGGCG
AGCGGGGTCGGGGTGGGCGCCGGCCTGGGCGCGGGCGTGAACCAGCGCATGGACAGTTACGCGCACATGA
ACGGCTGGAGCAACGGCAGCTACAGCATGATGCAGGACCAGCTGGGCTACCCGCAGCACCCGGGCCTCAA
TGCGCACGGCGCAGCGCAGATGCAGCCCATGCACCGCTACGACGTGAGCGCCCTGCAGTACAACTCCATG
ACCAGCTCGCAGACCTACATGAACGGCTCGCCCACCTACAGCATGTCCTACTCGCAGCAGGGCACCCCTG
GCATGGCTCTTGGCTCCATGGGTTCGGTGGTCAAGTCCGAGGCCAGCTCCAGCCCCCCTGTGGTTACCTC
TTCCTCCCACTCCAGGGCGCCCTGCCAGGCCGGGGACCTCCGGGACATGATCAGCATGTATCTCCCCGGC
GCCGAGGTGCCGGAACCCGCCGCCCCCAGCAGACTTCACATGTCCCAGCACTACCAGAGCGGCCCGGTGC
CCGGCACGGCCATTAACGGCACACTGCCCCTCTCACACATGGGCACCGGTGCCACCAACTTCAGCCTGCT
GAAGCAGGCCGGCGACGTGGAGGAGAACCCCGGCCCCATGAACAATTCGCCCTTCACCATGGCTGTCAGT
GACGCGCTGCTCCCATCTTTCTCCACGTTCGCGTCTGGCCCGGCGGGAAGGGAGAAGACACTGCGTCAAG
CAGGTGCCCCGAATAACCGCTGGCGGGAGGAGCTCTCCCACATGAAGCGACTTCCCCCAGTGCTTCCCGG
CCGCCCCTATGACCTGGCGGCGGCGACCGTGGCCACAGACCTGGAGAGCGGCGGAGCCGGTGCGGCTTGC
GGCGGTAGCAACCTGGCGCCCCTACCTCGGAGAGAGACCGAGGAGTTCAACGATCTCCTGGACCTGGACT
TTATTCTCTCCAATTCGCTGACCCATCCTCCGGAGTCAGTGGCCGCCACCGTGTCCTCGTCAGCGTCAGC
CTCCTCTTCGTCGTCGCCGTCGAGCAGCGGCCCTGCCAGCGCGCCCTCCACCTGCAGCTTCACCTATCCG
ATCCGGGCCGGGAACGACCCGGGCGTGGCGCCGGGCGGCACGGGCGGAGGCCTCCTCTATGGCAGGGAGT
CCGCTCCCCCTCCGACGGCTCCCTTCAACCTGGCGGACATCAACGACGTGAGCCCCTCGGGCGGCTTCGT
GGCCGAGCTCCTGCGGCCAGAATTGGACCCGGTGTACATTCCGCCGCAGCAGCCGCAGCCGCCAGGTGGC
GGGCTGATGGGCAAGTTCGTGCTGAAGGCGTCGCTGAGCGCCCCTGGCAGCGAGTACGGCAGCCCGTCGG
TCATCAGCGTCAGCAAAGGCAGCCCTGACGGCAGCCACCCGGTGGTGGTGGCGCCCTACAACGGCGGGCC
GCCGCGCACGTGCCCCAAGATCAAGCAGGAGGCGGTCTCTTCGTGCACCCACTTGGGCGCTGGACCCCCT
CTCAGCAATGGCCACCGGCCGGCTGCACACGACTTCCCCCTGGGGCGGCAGCTCCCCAGCAGGACTACCC
CGACCCTGGGTCTTGAGGAAGTGCTGAGCAGCAGGGACTGTCACCCTGCCCTGCCGCTTCCTCCCGGCTT
CCATCCCCACCCGGGGCCCAATTACCCATCCTTCCTGCCCGATCAGATGCAGCCGCAAGTCCCGCCGCTC
CATTACCAAGAGCTCATGCCACCCGGTTCCTGCATGCCAGAGGAGCCCAAGCCAAAGAGGGGAAGACGAT
CGTGGCCCCGGAAAAGGACCGCCACCCACACTTGTGATTACGCGGGCTGCGGCAAAACCTACACAAAGAG
TTCCCATCTCAAGGCACACCTGCGAACCCACACAGGTGAGAAACCTTACCACTGTGACTGGGACGGCTGT
GGATGGAAATTCGCCCGCTCAGATGAACTGACCAGGCACTACCGTAAACACACGGGGCACCGCCCGTTCC
AGTGCCAAAAATGCGACCGAGCATTTTCCAGGTCGGACCACCTCGCCTTACACATGAAGAGACATTTTTA
AAAGGGCGAATTGCCTGCAGGAATTCAAGCTTCGGGGACTAGTCATATGATAATCAACCTCTGGATTACA
AAATTTGTGAAAGATTGACTGGTATTCTTAACTATGTTGCTCCTTTTACGCTATGTGGATACGCTGCTTT
AATGCCTTTGTATCATGCTATTGCTTCCCGTATGGCTTTCATTTTCTCCTCCTTGTATAAATCCTGGTTG
CTGTCTCTTTATGAGGAGTTGTGGCCCGTTGTCAGGCAACGTGGCGTGGTGTGCACTGTGTTTGCTGACG
CAACCCCCACTGGTTGGGGCATTGCCACCACCTGTCAGCTCCTTTCCGGGACTTTCGCTTTCCCCCTCCC
TATTGCCACGGCGGAACTCATCGCCGCCTGCCTTGCCCGCTGCTGGACAGGGGCTCGGCTGTTGGGCACT
GACAATTCCGTGGTGTTGTCGGGGAAGCTGACGTCCTTTCCATGGCTGCTCGCCTGTGTTGCCACCTGGA
TTCTGCGCGGGACGTCCTTCTGCTACGTCCCTTCGGCCCTCAATCCAGCGGACCTTCCTTCCCGCGGCCT
GCTGCCGGCTCTGCGGCCTCTTCCGCGTCTTCGCCTTCGCCCTCAGACGAGTCGGATCTCCCTTTGGGCC
GCCTCCCCGCATCGGTACAATTCACTCCTCAGGTGCAGGCTGCCTATCAGAAGGTGGTGGCTGGTGTGGC
CAATGCCCTGGCTCACAAATACCACTGAGATCTTTTTCCCTCTGCCAAAAATTATGGGGACATCATGAAG
CCCCTTGAGCATCTGACTTCTGGCTAATAAAGGAAATTTATTTTCATTGCAATAGTGTGTTGGAATTTTT
TGTGTCTCTCACTCGGAAGGACATATGGGAGGGCAAATCATTTAAAACATCAGAATGAGTATTTGGTTTA
GAGTTTGGCAACATATGCCCATATGCTGGCTGCCATGAACAAAGGTTGGCTATAAAGAGGTCATCAGTAT
ATGAAACAGCCCCCTGCTGTCCATTCCTTATTCCATAGAAAAGCCTTGACTTGAGGTTAGATTTTTTTTA
TATTTTGTTTTGTGTTATTTTTTTCTTTAACATCCCTAAAATTTTCCTTACATGTTTTACTAGCCAGATT
TTTCCTCCTCTCCTGACTACTCCCAGTCATAGCTGTCCCTCTTCTCTTATGGAGATCCCTCGACCTGCAG
CCCAAGCTTGGCGTAATCATGGTCATAGCTGTTTCCTGTGTGAAATTGTTATCCGCTCACAATTCCACAC
AACATACGAGCCGGAAGCATAAAGTGTAAAGCCTGGGGTGCCTAATGAGTGAGCTAACTCACATTAATTG
CGTTGCGCTCACTGCCCGCTTTCCAGTCGGGAAACCTGTCGTGCCAGCGGATCTCAATTCCGATCATATT
CAATAACCCTTAATATAACTTCGTATAATGTATGCTATACGAAGTTATTAGGTCTGAAGAGGAGTTTACG
TCCAGCCAAGCTTAGGATCAATTCTCATGTTTGACAGCTTATCATCGATAAGCTGATCCTCACAGGCCGC
ACCCAGCTTTTCTTCCGTTGCCCCAGTAGCATCTCTGTCTGGTGACCTTGAAGAGGAAGAGGAGGGGTCC
CGAGAATCCCCATCCCTACCGTCCAGCAAAAAGGGGGACGAGGAATTTGAGGCCTGGCTTGAGGCTCAGG
ACGCAAATCTTGAGGATGTTCAGCGGGAGTTTTCCGGGCTGCGAGTAATTGGTGATGAGGACGAGGATGG
TTCGGAGGATGGGGAATTTTCAGACCTGGATCTGTCTGACAGCGACCATGAAGGGGATGAGGGTGGGGGG
GCTGTTGGAGGGGGCAGGAGTCTGCACTCCCTGTATTCACTGAGCGTCGTCTAATAAAGATGTCTATTGA
TCTCTTTTAGTGTGAATCATGTCTGACGAGGGGCCAGGTACAGGACCTGGAAATGGCCTAGGAGAGAAGG
GAGACACATCTGGACCAGAAGGCTCCGGCGGCAGTGGACCTCAAAGAAGAGGGGGTGATAACCATGGACG
AGGACGGGGAAGAGGACGAGGACGAGGAGGCGGAAGACCAGGAGCCCCGGGCGGCTCAGGATCAGGGCCA
AGACATAGAGATGGTGTCCGGAGACCCCAAAAACGTCCAAGTTGCATTGGCTGCAAAGGGACCCACGGTG
GAACAGGAGCAGGAGCAGGAGCGGGAGGGGCAGGAGCAGGAGGGGCAGGAGCAGGAGGAGGGGCAGGAGC
AGGAGGAGGGGCAGGAGGGGCAGGAGGGGCAGGAGGGGCAGGAGCAGGAGGAGGGGCAGGAGCAGGAGGA
GGGGCAGGAGGGGCAGGAGGGGCAGGAGCAGGAGGAGGGGCAGGAGCAGGAGGAGGGGCAGGAGGGGCAG
GAGCAGGAGGAGGGGCAGGAGGGGCAGGAGGGGCAGGAGCAGGAGGAGGGGCAGGAGCAGGAGGAGGGGC
AGGAGGGGCAGGAGCAGGAGGAGGGGCAGGAGGGGCAGGAGGGGCAGGAGCAGGAGGAGGGGCAGGAGCA
GGAGGGGCAGGAGGGGCAGGAGGGGCAGGAGCAGGAGGGGCAGGAGCAGGAGGAGGGGCAGGAGGGGCAG
GAGGGGCAGGAGCAGGAGGGGCAGGAGCAGGAGGGGCAGGAGCAGGAGGGGCAGGAGCAGGAGGGGCAGG
AGGGGCAGGAGCAGGAGGGGCAGGAGGGGCAGGAGCAGGAGGGGCAGGAGGGGCAGGAGCAGGAGGAGGG
GCAGGAGGGGCAGGAGCAGGAGGAGGGGCAGGAGGGGCAGGAGCAGGAGGGGCAGGAGGGGCAGGAGCAG
GAGGGGCAGGAGGGGCAGGAGCAGGAGGGGCAGGAGGGGCAGGAGCAGGAGGAGGGGCAGGAGCAGGAGG
GGCAGGAGCAGGAGGTGGAGGCCGGGGTCGAGGAGGCAGTGGAGGCCGGGGTCGAGGAGGTAGTGGAGGC
CGGGGTCGAGGAGGTAGTGGAGGCCGCCGGGGTAGAGGACGTGAAAGAGCCAGGGGGGGAAGTCGTGAAA
GAGCCAGGGGGAGAGGTCGTGGACGTGGAGAAAAGAGGCCCAGGAGTCCCAGTAGTCAGTCATCATCATC
CGGGTCTCCACCGCGCAGGCCCCCTCCAGGTAGAAGGCCATTTTTCCACCCTGTAGGGGAAGCCGATTAT
TTTGAATACCACCAAGAAGGTGGCCCAGATGGTGAGCCTGACGTGCCCCCGGGAGCGATAGAGCAGGGCC
CCGCAGATGACCCAGGAGAAGGCCCAAGCACTGGACCCCGGGGTCAGGGTGATGGAGGCAGGCGCAAAAA
AGGAGGGTGGTTTGGAAAGCATCGTGGTCAAGGAGGTTCCAACCCGAAATTTGAGAACATTGCAGAAGGT
TTAAGAGCTCTCCTGGCTAGGAGTCACGTAGAAAGGACTACCGACGAAGGAACTTGGGTCGCCGGTGTGT
TCGTATATGGAGGTAGTAAGACCTCCCTTTACAACCTAAGGCGAGGAACTGCCCTTGCTATTCCACAATG
TCGTCTTACACCATTGAGTCGTCTCCCCTTTGGAATGGCCCCTGGACCCGGCCCACAACCTGGCCCGCTA
AGGGAGTCCATTGTCTGTTATTTCATGGTCTTTTTACAAACTCATATATTTGCTGAGGTTTTGAAGGATG
CGATTAAGGACCTTGTTATGACAAAGCCCGCTCCTACCTGCAATATCAGGGTGACTGTGTGCAGCTTTGA
CGATGGAGTAGATTTGCCTCCCTGGTTTCCACCTATGGTGGAAGGGGCTGCCGCGGAGGGTGATGACGGA
GATGACGGAGATGAAGGAGGTGATGGAGATGAGGGTGAGGAAGGGCAGGAGTGATGTAACTTGTTAGGAG
ACGCCCTCAATCGTATTAAAAGCCGTGTATTCCCCCGCACTAAAGAATAAATCCCCAGTAGACATCATGC
GTGCTGTTGGTGTATTTCTGGCCATCTGTCTTGTCACCATTTTCGTCCTCCCAACATGGGGCAATTGCCG
GAACCCTTAATATAACTTCGTATAATGTATGCTATACGAAGTTATTAGGTCCCTCGAAGAGGTTCACTAG
CGGATCTCAATTGGGCATACCCATGTTGTCACGTCACTCAGCTCCGCGCTCAACACCTTCTCGCGTTGGA
AAACATTAGCGACATTTACCTGGTGAGCAATCAGACATGCGACGGCTTTAGCCTGGCCTCCTTAAATTCA
CCTAAGAATGGGAGCAACCAGCAGGAAAAGGACAAGCAGCGAAAATTCACGCCCCCTTGGGAGGTGGCGG
CATATGCAAAGGATAGCACTCCCACTCTACTACTGGGTATCATATGCTGACTGTATATGCATGAGGATAG
CATATGCTACCCGGATACAGATTAGGATAGCATATACTACCCAGATATAGATTAGGATAGCATATGCTAC
CCAGATATAGATTAGGATAGCCTATGCTACCCAGATATAAATTAGGATAGCATATACTACCCAGATATAG
ATTAGGATAGCATATGCTACCCAGATATAGATTAGGATAGCCTATGCTACCCAGATATAGATTAGGATAG
CATATGCTACCCAGATATAGATTAGGATAGCATATGCTATCCAGATATTTGGGTAGTATATGCTACCCAG
ATATAAATTAGGATAGCATATACTACCCTAATCTCTATTAGGATAGCATATGCTACCCGGATACAGATTA
GGATAGCATATACTACCCAGATATAGATTAGGATAGCATATGCTACCCAGATATAGATTAGGATAGCCTA
TGCTACCCAGATATAAATTAGGATAGCATATACTACCCAGATATAGATTAGGATAGCATATGCTACCCAG
ATATAGATTAGGATAGCCTATGCTACCCAGATATAGATTAGGATAGCATATGCTATCCAGATATTTGGGT
AGTATATGCTACCCATGGCAACATTAGCCCACCGTGCTCTCAGCGACCTCGTGAATATGAGGACCAACAA
CCCTGTGCTTGGCGCTCAGGCGCAAGTGTGTGTAATTTGTCCTCCAGATCGCAGCAATCGCGCCCCTATC
TTGGCCCGCCCACCTACTTATGCAGGTATTCCCCGGGGTGCCATTAGTGGTTTTGTGGGCAAGTGGTTTG
ACCGCAGTGGTTAGCGGGGTTACAATCAGCCAAGTTATTACACCCTTATTTTACAGTCCAAAACCGCAGG
GCGGCGTGTGGGGGCTGACGCGTGCCCCCACTCCACAATTTCAAAAAAAAGAGTGGCCACTTGTCTTTGT
TTATGGGCCCCATTGGCGTGGAGCCCCGTTTAATTTTCGGGGGTGTTAGAGACAACCAGTGGAGTCCGCT
GCTGTCGGCGTCCACTCTCTTTCCCCTTGTTACAAATAGAGTGTAACAACATGGTTCACCTGTCTTGGTC
CCTGCCTGGGACACATCTTAATAACCCCAGTATCATATTGCACTAGGATTATGTGTTGCCCATAGCCATA
AATTCGTGTGAGATGGACATCCAGTCTTTACGGCTTGTCCCCACCCCATGGATTTCTATTGTTAAAGATA
TTCAGAATGTTTCATTCCTACACTAGTATTTATTGCCCAAGGGGTTTGTGAGGGTTATATTGGTGTCATA
GCACAATGCCACCACTGAACCCCCCGTCCAAATTTTATTCTGGGGGCGTCACCTGAAACCTTGTTTTCGA
GCACCTCACATACACCTTACTGTTCACAACTCAGCAGTTATTCTATTAGCTAAACGAAGGAGAATGAAGA
AGCAGGCGAAGATTCAGGAGAGTTCACTGCCCGCTCCTTGATCTTCAGCCACTGCCCTTGTGACTAAAAT
GGTTCACTACCCTCGTGGAATCCTGACCCCATGTAAATAAAACCGTGACAGCTCATGGGGTGGGAGATAT
CGCTGTTCCTTAGGACCCTTTTACTAACCCTAATTCGATAGCATATGCTTCCCGTTGGGTAACATATGCT
ATTGAATTAGGGTTAGTCTGGATAGTATATACTACTACCCGGGAAGCATATGCTACCCGTTTAGGGTTAA
CAAGGGGGCCTTATAAACACTATTGCTAATGCCCTCTTGAGGGTCCGCTTATCGGTAGCTACACAGGCCC
CTCTGATTGACGTTGGTGTAGCCTCCCGTAGTCTTCCTGGGCCCCTGGGAGGTACATGTCCCCCAGCATT
GGTGTAAGAGCTTCAGCCAAGAGTTACACATAAAGGCAATGTTGTGTTGCAGTCCACAGACTGCAAAGTC
TGCTCCAGGATGAAAGCCACTCAGTGTTGGCAAATGTGCACATCCATTTATAAGGATGTCAACTACAGTC
AGAGAACCCCTTTGTGTTTGGTCCCCCCCCGTGTCACATGTGGAACAGGGCCCAGTTGGCAAGTTGTACC
AACCAACTGAAGGGATTACATGCACTGCCCCGCGAAGAAGGGGCAGAGATGTCGTAGTCAGGTTTAGTTC
GTCCGGGGCGGGGATCGATCCTCTAGAGTCGACGCTAGCGGATCCGCTGCATTAATGAATCGGCCAACGC
GCGGGGAGAGGCGGTTTGCGTATTGGGCGCTCTTCCGCTTCCTCGCTCACTGACTCGCTGCGCTCGGTCG
TTCGGCTGCGGCGAGCGGTATCAGCTCACTCAAAGGCGGTAATACGGTTATCCACAGAATCAGGGGATAA
CGCAGGAAAGAACATGTGAGCAAAAGGCCAGCAAAAGGCCAGGAACCGTAAAAAGGCCGCGTTGCTGGCG
TTTTTCCATAGGCTCCGCCCCCCTGACGAGCATCACAAAAATCGACGCTCAAGTCAGAGGTGGCGAAACC
CGACAGGACTATAAAGATACCAGGCGTTTCCCCCTGGAAGCTCCCTCGTGCGCTCTCCTGTTCCGACCCT
GCCGCTTACCGGATACCTGTCCGCCTTTCTCCCTTCGGGAAGCGTGGCGCTTTCTCATAGCTCACGCTGT
AGGTATCTCAGTTCGGTGTAGGTCGTTCGCTCCAAGCTGGGCTGTGTGCACGAACCCCCCGTTCAGCCCG
ACCGCTGCGCCTTATCCGGTAACTATCGTCTTGAGTCCAACCCGGTAAGACACGACTTATCGCCACTGGC
AGCAGCCACTGGTAACAGGATTAGCAGAGCGAGGTATGTAGGCGGTGCTACAGAGTTCTTGAAGTGGTGG
CCTAACTACGGCTACACTAGAAGAACAGTATTTGGTATCTGCGCTCTGCTGAAGCCAGTTACCTTCGGAA
AAAGAGTTGGTAGCTCTTGATCCGGCAAACAAACCACCGCTGGTAGCGGTGGTTTTTTTGTTTGCAAGCA
GCAGATTACGCGCAGAAAAAAAGGATCTCAAGAAGATCCTTTGATCTTTTCTACGGGGTCTGACGCTCAG
TGGAACGAAAACTCACGTTAAGGGATTTTGGTCATGAGATTATCAAAAAGGATCTTCACCTAGATCCTTT
TAAATTAAAAATGAAGTTTTAAATCAATCTAAAGTATATATGAGTAAACTTGGTCTGACAGTTACCAATG
CTTAATCAGTGAGGCACCTATCTCAGCGATCTGTCTATTTCGTTCATCCATAGTTGCCTGACTCCCCGTC
GTGTAGATAACTACGATACGGGAGGGCTTACCATCTGGCCCCAGTGCTGCAATGATACCGCGAGACCCAC
GCTCACCGGCTCCAGATTTATCAGCAATAAACCAGCCAGCCGGAAGGGCCGAGCGCAGAAGTGGTCCTGC
AACTTTATCCGCCTCCATCCAGTCTATTAATTGTTGCCGGGAAGCTAGAGTAAGTAGTTCGCCAGTTAAT
AGTTTGCGCAACGTTGTTGCCATTGCTACAGGCATCGTGGTGTCACGCTCGTCGTTTGGTATGGCTTCAT
TCAGCTCCGGTTCCCAACGATCAAGGCGAGTTACATGATCCCCCATGTTGTGCAAAAAAGCGGTTAGCTC
CTTCGGTCCTCCGATCGTTGTCAGAAGTAAGTTGGCCGCAGTGTTATCACTCATGGTTATGGCAGCACTG
CATAATTCTCTTACTGTCATGCCATCCGTAAGATGCTTTTCTGTGACTGGTGAGTACTCAACCAAGTCAT
TCTGAGAATAGTGTATGCGGCGACCGAGTTGCTCTTGCCCGGCGTCAATACGGGATAATACCGCGCCACA
TAGCAGAACTTTAAAAGTGCTCATCATTGGAAAACGTTCTTCGGGGCGAAAACTCTCAAGGATCTTACCG
CTGTTGAGATCCAGTTCGATGTAACCCACTCGTGCACCCAACTGATCTTCAGCATCTTTTACTTTCACCA
GCGTTTCTGGGTGAGCAAAAACAGGAAGGCAAAATGCCGCAAAAAAGGGAATAAGGGCGACACGGAAATG
TTGAATACTCATACTCTTCCTTTTTCAATATTATTGAAGCATTTATCAGGGTTATTGTCTCATGAGCGGA
TACATATTTGAATGTATTTAGAAAAATAAACAAATAGGGGTTCCGCGCACATTTCCCCGAAAAGTGCCAC
CTGG
